Addgene plasmid #129296: pCMV 3xFLAG-ATG3 WT
Purpose: Expresses 3xFLAG-ATG3 WT in mammalian cells
Depositing lab: Robin Ketteler. Depositing organization: University College London. Publication: Human ATG4 autophagy proteases counteract attachment of ubiquitin-like LC3/GABARAP proteins to other cellular proteins. Agrotis A, von Chamier L, Oliver H, Kiso K, Singh T, Ketteler R. J Biol Chem. 2019 Jul 17. pii: AC119.009977. doi: 10.1074/jbc.AC119.009977. PubMed 31315929.
Backbone
  Vector backbone: pCMV-tripleFLAG-Gateway
  Backbone size w/o insert (bp): 4711
  Vector type: Mammalian Expression
Growth in bacteria
  Bacterial resistance: Ampicillin, 100 μg/mL
  Growth temperature: 37°C
  Growth strain: DH5alpha
  Copy number: High Copy
Gene/Insert
  Gene/Insert name: Ubiquitin-like-conjugating enzyme ATG3
  Species: H. sapiens (human)
  Entrez Gene: ATG3 (a.k.a. APG3, APG3-LIKE, APG3L, PC3-96, hApg3)
  Promoter: CMV
  Tag / fusion protein: 3xFLAG (N terminal on backbone)
  Cloning method: Gateway Cloning
  Sequencing primers: 5′ CMVF_pCDNA3; 3′ hGH-PA-R
Terms and licenses: Academic/Nonprofit Terms; Industry Terms: Not Available to Industry
How to cite: pCMV 3xFLAG-ATG3 WT was a gift from Robin Ketteler (Addgene plasmid # 129296 ; http://n2t.net/addgene:129296 ; RRID:Addgene_129296)
