[The description below was written by a language model from this plasmid's Addgene catalogue record and pLannotate feature annotations shown in this document.]
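Description:
pCMV 3xFLAG-ATG3 WT is a mammalian expression plasmid built on the pCMV-tripleFLAG-Gateway backbone and carrying the wild-type human ATG3 coding sequence. It is propagated in E. coli through a high-copy ColE1/pUC-type origin and selected with ampicillin via the β-lactamase gene and its native promoter. An f1 phage origin is also present, along with leftover cloning-vector elements (lac promoter and operator, CAP site, a T7 promoter, and fragments of lacI and lacZα) that have no evident role in expression of the insert. No mammalian selection marker is annotated. An SV40 enhancer/early promoter lies downstream of the expression cassette, but no coding sequence is annotated as being driven by it, so the plasmid appears suited mainly to transient transfection.

The expression cassette is driven by the human cytomegalovirus immediate-early enhancer and promoter. Transcription proceeds through a backbone-encoded 3xFLAG epitope (which includes an enterokinase cleavage site), an attB1 site, the ATG3 open reading frame, an attB2 site, and a human growth hormone polyadenylation signal. The attB sites are the scars of Gateway recombination used to introduce the insert, and attB1 is translated as a short linker between the tag and ATG3, yielding an N-terminally 3xFLAG-tagged protein. ATG3 is the E2-like conjugating enzyme that transfers ATG8-family proteins (LC3/GABARAP) onto phosphatidylethanolamine during autophagy. The tag allows detection or immunoprecipitation of ATG3 with anti-FLAG reagents. The associated study concerned ATG4 proteases counteracting attachment of LC3/GABARAP to other cellular proteins. The "WT" label suggests use as a wild-type reference, though the record does not describe any mutant versions.
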