Features (pLannotate 1.2.2; 18 found; start..end, strand, type, name):
    116..495     +  enhancer       CMV enhancer: human cytomegalovirus immediate early enhancer
    497..696     +  promoter       CMV promoter: human cytomegalovirus (CMV) immediate early promoter
    736..801     +  CDS            3xFLAG: three tandem FLAG® epitope tags, followed by an enterokinase cleavage site
    805..829     +  protein_bind   attB1: mutant version of attB; recombination site for the Gateway® BP reaction BP Clonase™
    832..1773    +  CDS            ATG3: ATG3_HUMAN - Also known as APG3, APG3L. Experimental evidence at protein level: Swiss-Prot protein existence level 1. E2 conjugating enzyme required for the cytoplasm to vacuole transport (Cvt), autophagy, and mitochondrial homeostasis. Responsible for the E2-like covalent binding of phosphatidylethanolamine to the C- terminal Gly of ATG8-like proteins (GABARAP, GABARAPL1, GABARAPL2 or MAP1LC3A). The ATG12-ATG5 conjugate plays a role of an E3 and promotes the transfer of ATG8-like proteins from ATG3 to phosphatidylethanolamine (PE). This step is required for the membrane association of ATG8-li
   1778..1802    -  protein_bind   attB2: mutant version of attB; recombination site for the Gateway® BP reaction BP Clonase™
   1820..2442    +  polyA_signal   hGH poly(A) signal: human growth hormone polyadenylation signal
   2471..2800    +  promoter       SV40 promoter: SV40 enhancer and early promoter
   2843..2861    -  promoter       T7 promoter: promoter for bacteriophage T7 RNA polymerase
   2899..2915    -  protein_bind   lac operator: The lac repressor binds to the lac operator to inhibit transcription in E. coli. This inhibition can be relieved by adding lactose or isopropyl-β-D-thiogalactopyranoside (IPTG). lac repressor encoded by lacI
   2923..2953    -  promoter       lac promoter: promoter for the E. coli lac operon
   2968..2989    -  protein_bind   CAP binding site: CAP binding activates transcription in the presence of cAMP. E. coli catabolite activator protein
   3002..3094    -  CDS            lacI (fragment): lac repressor; lacI; The lac repressor binds to the lac operator to inhibit transcription in E. coli. This inhibition can be relieved by adding lactose or isopropyl-β-D-thiogalactopyranoside (IPTG).
   3277..3865    -  rep_origin     ori: high-copy-number ColE1/pMB1/pBR322/pUC origin of replication
   4036..4896    -  CDS            AmpR: β-lactamase; bla; confers resistance to ampicillin, carbenicillin, and related antibiotics
   4897..5001    -  promoter       AmpR promoter: bla
   5028..5456    +  rep_origin     f1 ori (sequence partly withheld): f1 bacteriophage origin of replication; arrow indicates direction of (+) strand synthesis
   5487..5641    -  CDS            lacZα (fragment): LacZα fragment of β-galactosidase; lacZ fragment
>Addgene plasmid #129296 | pCMV 3xFLAG-ATG3 WT | addgene full sequence | sequence record 252987 | Addgene NGS Result
TTAGTCATTGGTTATATAGCATAAATCAATATTGGCTATTGGCCATTGCATACGTTGTATCTATATCATA
ATATGTACATTTATATTGGCTCATGTCCAATATGACCGCCATGTTGACATTGATTATTGACTAGTTATTA
ATAGTAATCAATTACGGGGTCATTAGTTCATAGCCCATATATGGAGTTCCGCGTTACATAACTTACGGTA
AATGGCCCGCCTGGCTGACCGCCCAACGACCCCCGCCCATTGACGTCAATAATGACGTATGTTCCCATAG
TAACGCCAATAGGGACTTTCCATTGACGTCAATGGGTGGAGTATTTACGGTAAACTGCCCACTTGGCAGT
ACATCAAGTGTATCATATGCCAAGTCCGCCCCCTATTGACGTCAATGACGGTAAATGGCCCGCCTGGCAT
TATGCCCAGTACATGACCTTACGGGACTTTCCTACTTGGCAGTACATCTACGTATTAGTCATCGCTATTA
CCATGGTGATGCGGTTTTGGCAGTACACCAATGGGCGTGGATAGCGGTTTGACTCACGGGGATTTCCAAG
TCTCCACCCCATTGACGTCAATGGGAGTTTGTTTTGGCACCAAAATCAACGGGACTTTCCAAAATGTCGT
AATAACCCCGCCCCGTTGACGCAAATGGGCGGTAGGCGTGTACGGTGGGAGGTCTATATAAGCAGAGCTC
GTTTAGTGAACCGTCAGAATTGATCTGGTACCATGGACTACAAAGACCATGACGGTGATTATAAAGATCA
TGACATCGATTACAAGGATGACGATGACAAGCTTACAAGTTTGTACAAAAAAGCAGGCTTAATGCAGAAT
GTGATTAATACTGTGAAGGGAAAGGCACTGGAAGTGGCTGAGTACCTGACCCCGGTCCTCAAGGAATCAA
AGTTTAAGGAAACAGGTGTAATTACCCCAGAAGAGTTTGTGGCAGCTGGAGATCACCTAGTCCACCACTG
TCCAACATGGCAATGGGCTACAGGGGAAGAATTGAAAGTGAAGGCATACCTACCAACAGGCAAACAATTT
TTGGTAACCAAAAATGTGCCGTGCTATAAGCGGTGCAAACAGATGGAATATTCAGATGAATTGGAAGCTA
TCATTGAAGAAGATGATGGTGATGGCGGATGGGTAGATACATATCACAACACAGGTATTACAGGAATAAC
GGAAGCCGTTAAAGAGATCACACTGGAAAATAAGGACAATATAAGGCTTCAAGATTGCTCAGCACTATGT
GAAGAGGAAGAAGATGAAGATGAAGGAGAAGCTGCAGATATGGAAGAATATGAAGAGAGTGGATTGTTGG
AAACAGATGAGGCTACCCTAGATACAAGGAAAATAGTAGAAGCTTGTAAAGCCAAAACTGATGCTGGCGG
TGAAGATGCTATTTTGCAAACCAGAACTTATGACCTTTACATCACTTATGATAAATATTACCAGACTCCA
CGATTATGGTTGTTTGGCTATGATGAGCAACGGCAGCCTTTAACAGTTGAGCACATGTATGAAGACATCA
GTCAGGATCATGTGAAGAAAACAGTGACCATTGAAAATCACCCTCATCTGCCACCACCTCCCATGTGTTC
AGTTCACCCATGCAGGCATGCTGAGGTGATGAAGAAAATCATTGAGACTGTTGCAGAAGGAGGGGGAGAA
CTTGGAGTTCATATGTATCTTCTTATTTTCTTGAAATTTGTACAAGCTGTCATTCCAACAATAGAATATG
ACTACACAAGACACTTCACAATGTAATACCCAGCTTTCTTGTACAAAGTGGTGTGATCTAGAGGATCCCG
GGTGGCATCCCTGTGACCCCTCCCCAGTGCCTCTCCTGGCCCTGGAAGTTGCCACTCCAGTGCCCACCAG
CCTTGTCCTAATAAAATTAAGTTGCATCATTTTGTCTGACTAGGTGTCCTTCTATAATATTATGGGGTGG
AGGGGGGTGGTATGGAGCAAGGGGCAAGTTGGGAAGACAACCTGTAGGGCCTGCGGGGTCTATTGGGAAC
CAAGCTGGAGTGCAGTGGCACAATCTTGGCTCACTGCAATCTCCGCCTCCTGGGTTCAAGCGATTCTCCT
GCCTCAGCCTCCCGAGTTGTTGGGATTCCAGGCATGCATGACCAGGCTCAGCTAATTTTTGTTTTTTTGG
TAGAGACGGGGTTTCACCATATTGGCCAGGCTGGTCTCCAACTCCTAATCTCAGGTGATCTACCCACCTT
GGCCTCCCAAATTGCTGGGATTACAGGCGTGAACCACTGCTCCCTTCCCTGTCCTTCTGATTTTAAAATA
ACTATACCAGCAGGAGGACGTCCAGACACAGCATAGGCTACCTGGCCATGCCCAACCGGTGGGACATTTG
AGTTGCTTGCTTGGCACTGTCCTCTCATGCGTTGGGTCCACTCAGTAGATGCCTGTTGAATTGGGTACGC
GGCCAGCTTGGCTGTGGAATGTGTGTCAGTTAGGGTGTGGAAAGTCCCCAGGCTCCCCAGCAGGCAGAAG
TATGCAAAGCATGCATCTCAATTAGTCAGCAACCAGGTGTGGAAAGTCCCCAGGCTCCCCAGCAGGCAGA
AGTATGCAAAGCATGCATCTCAATTAGTCAGCAACCATAGTCCCGCCCCTAACTCCGCCCATCCCGCCCC
TAACTCCGCCCAGTTCCGCCCATTCTCCGCCCCATGGCTGACTAATTTTTTTTATTTATGCAGAGGCCGA
GGCCGCCTCGGCCTCTGAGCTATTCCAGAAGTAGTGAGGAGGCTTTTTTGGAGGCCTAGGCTTTTGCAAA
AAGCTCCTCGATCGAGGAACTGAAAAACCAGAAAGTTAATTCCCTATAGTGAGTCGTATTAAATTCGTAA
TCATGTCATAGCTGTTTCCTGTGTGAAATTGTTATCCGCTCACAATTCCACACAACATACGAGCCGGAAG
CATAAAGTGTAAAGCCTGGGGTGCCTAATGAGCGAGCTAACTCACATTAATTGCGTTGCGCTCACTGCCC
GCTTTCCAGTCGGGAAACCTGTCGTGCCAGCTGCATTAATGAATCGGCCAACGCGCGGGGAGAGGCGGTT
TGCGTATTGGGCGCTCTTCCGCTTCCTCGCTCACTGACTCGCTGCGCTCGGTCGTTCGGCTGCGGCGAGC
GGTATCAGCTCACTCAAAGGCGGTAATACGGTTATCCACAGAATCAGGGGATAACGCAGGAAAGAACATG
TGAGCAAAAGGCCAGCAAAAGGCCAGGAACCGTAAAAAGGCCGCGTTGCTGGCGTTTTTCCATAGGCTCC
GCCCCCCTGACGAGCATCACAAAAATCGACGCTCAAGTCAGAGGTGGCGAAACCCGACAGGACTATAAAG
ATACCAGGCGTTTCCCCCTGGAAGCTCCCTCGTGCGCTCTCCTGTTCCGACCCTGCCGCTTACCGGATAC
CTGTCCGCCTTTCTCCCTTCGGGAAGCGTGGCGCTTTCTCATAGCTCACGCTGTAGGTATCTCAGTTCGG
TGTAGGTCGTTCGCTCCAAGCTGGGCTGTGTGCACGAACCCCCCGTTCAGCCCGACCGCTGCGCCTTATC
CGGTAACTATCGTCTTGAGTCCAACCCGGTAAGACACGACTTATCGCCACTGGCAGCAGCCACTGGTAAC
AGGATTAGCAGAGCGAGGTATGTAGGCGGTGCTACAGAGTTCTTGAAGTGGTGGCCTAACTACGGCTACA
CTAGAAGAACAGTATTTGGTATCTGCGCTCTGCTGAAGCCAGTTACCTTCGGAAAAAGAGTTGGTAGCTC
TTGATCCGGCAAACAAACCACCGCTGGTAGCGGTGGTTTTTTTGTTTGCAAGCAGCAGATTACGCGCAGA
AAAAAAGGATCTCAAGAAGATCCTTTGATCTTTTCTACGGGGTCTGACGCTCAGTGGAACGAAAACTCAC
GTTAAGGGATTTTGGTCATGAGATTATCAAAAAGGATCTTCACCTAGATCCTTTTAAATTAAAAATGAAG
TTTTAAATCAATCTAAAGTATATATGAGTAAACTTGGTCTGACAGTTACCAATGCTTAATCAGTGAGGCA
CCTATCTCAGCGATCTGTCTATTTCGTTCATCCATAGTTGCCTGACTCCCCGTCGTGTAGATAACTACGA
TACGGGAGGGCTTACCATCTGGCCCCAGTGCTGCAATGATACCGCGAGACCCACGCTCACCGGCTCCAGA
TTTATCAGCAATAAACCAGCCAGCCGGAAGGGCCGAGCGCAGAAGTGGTCCTGCAACTTTATCCGCCTCC
ATCCAGTCTATTAATTGTTGCCGGGAAGCTAGAGTAAGTAGTTCGCCAGTTAATAGTTTGCGCAACGTTG
TTGCCATTGCTACAGGCATCGTGGTGTCACGCTCGTCGTTTGGTATGGCTTCATTCAGCTCCGGTTCCCA
ACGATCAAGGCGAGTTACATGATCCCCCATGTTGTGCAAAAAAGCGGTTAGCTCCTTCGGTCCTCCGATC
GTTGTCAGAAGTAAGTTGGCCGCAGTGTTATCACTCATGGTTATGGCAGCACTGCATAATTCTCTTACTG
TCATGCCATCCGTAAGATGCTTTTCTGTGACTGGTGAGTACTCAACCAAGTCATTCTGAGAATAGTGTAT
GCGGCGACCGAGTTGCTCTTGCCCGGCGTCAATACGGGATAATACCGCGCCACATAGCAGAACTTTAAAA
GTGCTCATCATTGGAAAACGTTCTTCGGGGCGAAAACTCTCAAGGATCTTACCGCTGTTGAGATCCAGTT
CGATGTAACCCACTCGTGCACCCAACTGATCTTCAGCATCTTTTACTTTCACCAGCGTTTCTGGGTGAGC
AAAAACAGGAAGGCAAAATGCCGCAAAAAAGGGAATAAGGGCGACACGGAAATGTTGAATACTCATACTC
TTCCTTTTTCAATATTATTGAAGCATTTATCAGGGTTATTGTCTCATGAGCGGATACATATTTGAATGTA
TTTAGAAAAATAAACAAATAGGGGTTCCGCGCACATTTCCCCGAAAAGTGCCACCTG
[124 nt withheld, positions 5028-5151]
C
[91 nt withheld, positions 5153-5243]
A
[49 nt withheld, positions 5245-5293]
CCTTTGACGTTGGAGTCCACGTTCTTT
[37 nt withheld, positions 5321-5357]
ACCCTATCTCGGTCTATTCTTTTGATTTATAAGGGATTTTGCCGATTTCGGCCTATTGGTTAAAAAATGA
GCTGATTTAACAAAAATTTAACGCGAATTTTAACAAAATATTAACGCTTACAATTTCCATTCGCCATTCA
GGCTGCGCAACTGTTGGGAAGGGCGATCGGTGCGGGCCTCTTCGCTATTACGCCAGCTGGCGAAAGGGGG
ATGTGCTGCAAGGCGATTAAGTTGGGTAACGCCAGGGTTTTCCCAGTCACGACGTTGTAAAACGACGGCC
AGTGCCAAGCTGATCTATACATTGAATCAATATTGGCAATTAGCCATA
